Addgene plasmid #36190: pEGFP.N1-HDAC6.delta Buz
Depositing lab: Tso-Pang Yao. Depositing organization: Duke University. Publication: The microtubule-associated histone deacetylase 6 (HDAC6) regulates epidermal growth factor receptor (EGFR) endocytic trafficking and degradation. Gao YS, Hubbert CC, Yao TP. J Biol Chem. 2010 Apr 9. 285(15):11219-26. 10.1074/jbc.M109.042754 PubMed 20133936.
Backbone
  Vector backbone: pEGFP-N1
  Backbone manufacturer: Clontech
  Backbone size w/o insert (bp): 4700
  Vector type: Mammalian Expression
Growth in bacteria
  Bacterial resistance: Kanamycin, 50 μg/mL
  Growth temperature: 37°C
  Growth strain: DH5alpha
  Copy number: High Copy
Gene/Insert
  Gene/Insert name: HDAC6..delta Buz
  Species: H. sapiens (human)
  Mutation: Deletion of the C-terminal ub binding domain (BUZ finger): aa1044-1215
  Entrez Gene: HDAC6 (a.k.a. CPBHM, HD6, JM21, KDAC6, PPP1R90)
  Promoter: CMV
  Tag / fusion protein: EGFP (C terminal on backbone)
  Cloning method: Restriction Enzyme; 5′ cloning site None (unknown if destroyed); 3′ cloning site None (unknown if destroyed)
  Sequencing primers: 5′ CMV-Fwd; 3′ EGFP-N
Terms and licenses: Academic/Nonprofit Terms; Industry Terms: Not Available to Industry
How to cite: pEGFP.N1-HDAC6.delta Buz was a gift from Tso-Pang Yao (Addgene plasmid # 36190 ; http://n2t.net/addgene:36190 ; RRID:Addgene_36190)
