[The description below was written by a language model from this plasmid's Addgene catalogue record and pLannotate feature annotations shown in this document.]
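Description:
pEGFP.N1-HDAC6.delta Buz is a mammalian expression plasmid built on the Clontech pEGFP-N1 backbone and carrying a truncated human histone deacetylase 6 (HDAC6) fused at its C terminus to EGFP. The full sequenced construct is about 7.8 kb. It is maintained in E. coli at high copy through a ColE1/pUC-type origin and selected with kanamycin. An f1 origin is also present. The resistance cassette is the dual-purpose NeoR/KanR gene (Tn5 aminoglycoside phosphotransferase). It is driven by a bacterial bla promoter for kanamycin selection in bacteria and by the SV40 enhancer/early promoter for G418 selection in mammalian cells, and it ends in the HSV TK polyadenylation signal. The short ble, bGH poly(A) and SV40 large T antigen fragments in the annotation are partial matches within backbone sequence rather than functional parts.

Expression is driven by the human CMV immediate-early enhancer and promoter. Next come a remnant of the multiple cloning site and the HDAC6 coding region, which runs directly into EGFP and is terminated by the SV40 poly(A) signal. The insert lacks the C-terminal ubiquitin-binding BUZ zinc finger (residues 1044–1215 deleted), which fits the annotation of HDAC6 as a fragment. The restriction sites used for cloning are not recorded. The resulting protein is a fluorescently tagged HDAC6 that should no longer bind ubiquitin through the BUZ domain. This makes it useful for localisation imaging and for comparing BUZ-dependent and BUZ-independent functions against wild-type HDAC6. The associated study examined the role of microtubule-associated HDAC6 in endocytic trafficking and degradation of the EGF receptor.
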