Features (pLannotate 1.2.2; 15 found; start..end, strand, type, name):
     61..364     +  enhancer       CMV enhancer: human cytomegalovirus immediate early enhancer
    365..568     +  promoter       CMV promoter: human cytomegalovirus (CMV) immediate early promoter
    591..614     +  misc_feature   MCS (fragment): multiple cloning site
    615..3767    +  CDS            HDAC6 (fragment): HDAC6_HUMAN - Also known as KIAA0901 From Homo sapiens (Human).
   3762..4481    +  CDS            EGFP: the original enhanced GFP (Yang et al., 1996) mammalian codon-optimized
   4498..4581    +  CDS            large T antigen (fragment): large T antigen from SV40 (simian virus 40)
   4604..4725    +  polyA_signal   SV40 poly(A) signal: SV40 polyadenylation signal
   4759..5187    -  rep_origin     f1 ori (sequence partly withheld): f1 bacteriophage origin of replication; arrow indicates direction of (+) strand synthesis
   5214..5318    +  promoter       AmpR promoter: bla
   5320..5677    +  promoter       SV40 promoter: SV40 enhancer and early promoter
   5712..6506    +  CDS            NeoR/KanR: aminoglycoside phosphotransferase from Tn5; aph(3')-II (or nptII); confers resistance to neomycin, kanamycin, and G418 (Geneticin®)
   6527..6679    +  CDS            ble (fragment): BLE_KLEPN - Experimental evidence at protein level: Swiss-Prot protein existence level 1. Binding protein with a strong affinity to the bleomycin family of antibiotics. Binds to CL990; an antimitotic-antibiotic compound. From Klebsiella pneumoniae.
   6738..6785    +  polyA_signal   HSV TK poly(A) signal: herpes simplex virus thymidine kinase polyadenylation signal (Cole and Stacy, 1985)
   6876..6892    -  polyA_signal   bGH poly(A) signal (fragment): bovine growth hormone polyadenylation signal
   7114..7702    +  rep_origin     ori: high-copy-number ColE1/pMB1/pBR322/pUC origin of replication
>Addgene plasmid #36190 | pEGFP.N1-HDAC6.delta Buz | addgene full sequence | sequence record 239403 | Addgene NGS Result
TAGTTATTAATAGTAATCAATTACGGGGTCATTAGTTCATAGCCCATATATGGAGTTCCGCGTTACATAA
CTTACGGTAAATGGCCCGCCTGGCTGACCGCCCAACGACCCCCGCCCATTGACGTCAATAATGACGTATG
TTCCCATAGTAACGCCAATAGGGACTTTCCATTGACGTCAATGGGTGGAGTATTTACGGTAAACTGCCCA
CTTGGCAGTACATCAAGTGTATCATATGCCAAGTACGCCCCCTATTGACGTCAATGACGGTAAATGGCCC
GCCTGGCATTATGCCCAGTACATGACCTTATGGGACTTTCCTACTTGGCAGTACATCTACGTATTAGTCA
TCGCTATTACCATGGTGATGCGGTTTTGGCAGTACATCAATGGGCGTGGATAGCGGTTTGACTCACGGGG
ATTTCCAAGTCTCCACCCCATTGACGTCAATGGGAGTTTGTTTTGGCACCAAAATCAACGGGACTTTCCA
AAATGTCGTAACAACTCCGCCCCATTGACGCAAATGGGCGGTAGGCGTGTACGGTGGGAGGTCTATATAA
GCAGAGCTGGTTTAGTGAACCGTCAGATCCGCTAGCGCTACCGGACTCAGATCTATGACCTCAACCGGCC
AGGATTCCACCACAACCAGGCAGCGAAGAAGTAGGCAGAACCCCCAGTCGCCCCCTCAGGACTCCAGTGT
CACTTCGAAGCGAAATATTAAAAAGGGAGCCGTTCCCCGCTCTATCCCCAATCTAGCGGAGGTAAAGAAG
AAAGGCAAAATGAAGAAGCTCGGCCAAGCAATGGAAGAAGACCTAATCGTGGGACTGCAAGGGATGGATC
TGAACCTTGAGGCTGAAGCACTGGCTGGCACTGGCTTGGTGTTGGATGAGCAGTTAAATGAATTCCATTG
CCTCTGGGATGACAGCTTCCCGGAAGGCCCTGAGCGGCTCCATGCCATCAAGGAGCAACTGATCCAGGAG
GGCCTCCTAGATCGCTGCGTGTCCTTTCAGGCCCGGTTTGCTGAAAAGGAAGAGCTGATGTTGGTTCACA
GCCTAGAATATATTGATCTGATGGAAACAACCCAGTACATGAATGAGGGAGAACTCCGTGTCCTAGCAGA
CACCTACGACTCAGTTTATCTGCATCCGAACTCATACTCCTGTGCCTGCCTGGCCTCAGGCTCTGTCCTC
AGGCTGGTGGATGCGGTCCTGGGGGCTGAGATCCGGAATGGCATGGCCATCATTAGGCCTCCTGGACATC
ACGCCCAGCACAGTCTTATGGATGGCTATTGCATGTTCAACCACGTGGCTGTGGCAGCCCGCTATGCTCA
ACAGAAACACCGCATCCGGAGGGTCCTTATCGTAGATTGGGATGTGCACCACGGTCAAGGAACACAGTTC
ACCTTCGACCAGGACCCCAGTGTCCTCTATTTCTCCATCCACCGCTACGAGCAGGGTAGGTTCTGGCCCC
ACCTGAAGGCCTCTAACTGGTCCACCACAGGTTTCGGCCAAGGCCAAGGATATACCATCAATGTGCCTTG
GAACCAGGTGGGGATGCGGGATGCTGACTACATTGCTGCTTTCCTGCACGTCCTGCTGCCAGTCGCCCTC
GAGTTCCAGCCTCAGCTGGTCCTGGTGGCTGCTGGATTTGATGCCCTGCAAGGGGACCCCAAGGGTGAGA
TGGCCGCCACTCCGGCAGGGTTCGCCCAGCTAACCCACCTGCTCATGGGTCTGGCAGGAGGCAAGCTGAT
CCTGTCTCTGGAGGGTGGCTACAACCTCCGCGCCCTGGCTGAAGGCGTCAGTGCTTCGCTCCACACCCTT
CTGGGAGACCCTTGCCCCATGCTGGAGTCACCTGGTGCCCCCTGCCGGAGTGCCCAGGCTTCAGTTTCCT
GTGCTCTGGAAGCCCTTGAGCCCTTCTGGGAGGTTCTTGTGAGATCAACTGAGACCGTGGAGAGGGACAA
CATGGAGGAGGACAATGTAGAGGAGAGCGAGGAGGAAGGACCCTGGGAGCCCCCTGTGCTCCCAATCCTG
ACATGGCCAGTGCTACAGTCTCGCACAGGGCTGGTCTATGACCAAAATATGATGAATCACTGCAACTTGT
GGGACAGCCACCACCCTGAGGTACCCCAGCGCATCTTGCGGATCATGTGCCGTCTGGAGGAGCTGGGCCT
TGCCGGGCGCTGCCTCACCCTGACACCGCGCCCTGCCACAGAGGCTGAGCTGCTCACCTGTCACAGTGCT
GAGTACGTGGGTCATCTCCGGGCCACAGAGAAAATGAAAACCCGGGAGCTGCACCGTGAGAGTTCCAACT
TTGACTCCATCTATATCTGCCCCAGTACCTTCGCCTGTGCACAGCTTGCCACTGGCGCTGCCTGCCGCCT
GGTGGAGGCTGTGCTCTCAGGAGAGGTTCTGAATGGTGCTGCTGTGGTGCGTCCCCCAGGACACCACGCA
GAGCAGGATGCAGCTTGCGGTTTTTGCTTTTTCAACTCTGTGGCTGTGGCTGCTCGCCATGCCCAGACTA
TCAGTGGGCATGCCCTACGGATCCTGATTGTGGATTGGGATGTCCACCACGGTAATGGAACTCAGCACAT
GTTTGAGGATGACCCCAGTGTGCTATATGTGTCCCTGCACCGCTATGATCATGGCACCTTCTTCCCCATG
GGGGATGAGGGTGCCAGCAGCCAGATCGGCCGGGCTGCGGGCACAGGCTTCACCGTCAACGTGGCATGGA
ACGGGCCCCGCATGGGTGATGCTGACTACCTAGCTGCCTGGCATCGCCTGGTGCTTCCCATTGCCTACGA
GTTTAACCCAGAACTGGTGCTGGTCTCAGCTGGCTTTGATGCTGCACGGGGGGATCCGCTGGGGGGCTGC
CAGGTGTCACCTGAGGGTTATGCCCACCTCACCCACCTGCTGATGGGCCTTGCCAGTGGCCGCATTATCC
TTATCCTAGAGGGTGGCTATAACCTGACATCCATCTCAGAGTCCATGGCTGCCTGCACTCGCTCCCTCCT
TGGAGACCCACCACCCCTGCTGACCCTGCCACGGCCCCCACTATCAGGGGCCCTGGCCTCAATCACTGAG
ACCATCCAAGTCCATCGCAGATACTGGCGCAGCTTACGGGTCATGAAGGTAGAAGACAGAGAAGGACCCT
CCAGTTCTAAGTTGGTCACCAAGAAGGCACCCCAACCAGCCAAACCTAGGTTAGCTGAGCGGATGACCAC
ACGAGAAAAGAAGGTTCTGGAAGCAGGCATGGGGAAAGTCACCTCGGCATCATTTGGGGAAGAGTCCACT
CCAGGCCAGACTAACTCAGAGACAGCTGTGGTGGCCCTCACTCAGGACCAGCCCTCAGAGGCAGCCACAG
GGGGAGCCACTCTGGCCCAGACCATTTCTGAGGCAGCCATTGGGGGAGCCATGCTGGGCCAGACCACCTC
AGAGGAGGCTGTCGGGGGAGCCACTCCGGACCAGACCACCTCAGAGGAGACTGTGGGAGGAGCCATTCTG
GACCAGACCACCTCAGAGGATGCTGTTGGGGGAGCCACGCTGGGCCAGACTACCTCAGAGGAGGCTGTAG
GAGGAGCTACACTGGCCCAGACCATCTCGGAGGCAGCCATGGAGGGAGCCACACTGGACCAGACTACGTC
AGAGGAGGCTCCAGGGGGCACCGAGCTGATCCAAACTCCTCTAGCCTCGAGCACAGACCACCAGACCCCC
CCAACCTCACCTGTGCAGGGAACTACACCCCAGATGGGATCCATCGCCACCATGGTGAGCAAGGGCGAGG
AGCTGTTCACCGGGGTGGTGCCCATCCTGGTCGAGCTGGACGGCGACGTAAACGGCCACAAGTTCAGCGT
GTCCGGCGAGGGCGAGGGCGATGCCACCTACGGCAAGCTGACCCTGAAGTTCATCTGCACCACCGGCAAG
CTGCCCGTGCCCTGGCCCACCCTCGTGACCACCCTGACCTACGGCGTGCAGTGCTTCAGCCGCTACCCCG
ACCACATGAAGCAGCACGACTTCTTCAAGTCCGCCATGCCCGAAGGCTACGTCCAGGAGCGCACCATCTT
CTTCAAGGACGACGGCAACTACAAGACCCGCGCCGAGGTGAAGTTCGAGGGCGACACCCTGGTGAACCGC
ATCGAGCTGAAGGGCATCGACTTCAAGGAGGACGGCAACATCCTGGGGCACAAGCTGGAGTACAACTACA
ACAGCCACAACGTCTATATCATGGCCGACAAGCAGAAGAACGGCATCAAGGTGAACTTCAAGATCCGCCA
CAACATCGAGGACGGCAGCGTGCAGCTCGCCGACCACTACCAGCAGAACACCCCCATCGGCGACGGCCCC
GTGCTGCTGCCCGACAACCACTACCTGAGCACCCAGTCCGCCCTGAGCAAAGACCCCAACGAGAAGCGCG
ATCACATGGTCCTGCTGGAGTTCGTGACCGCCGCCGGGATCACTCTCGGCATGGACGAGCTGTACAAGTA
AAGCGGCCGCGACTCTAGATCATAATCAGCCATACCACATTTGTAGAGGTTTTACTTGCTTTAAAAAACC
TCCCACACCTCCCCCTGAACCTGAAACATAAAATGAATGCAATTGTTGTTGTTAACTTGTTTATTGCAGC
TTATAATGGTTACAAATAAAGCAATAGCATCACAAATTTCACAAATAAAGCATTTTTTTCACTGCATTCT
AGTTGTGGTTTGTCCAAACTCATCAATGTATCTTAAGGCGTAAATTGTAAGCGTTAATATTTTGTTAAAA
TTCGCGTTAAATTTTTGTTAAATCAGCTCATTTTTTAACCAATAGGCCGAAATCGGCAAAATCCCTTATA
AATCAAAAGAATAGACCGAGATAGGGT
[37 nt withheld, positions 4858-4894]
AAAGAACGTGGACTCCAACGTCAAAGG
[49 nt withheld, positions 4922-4970]
T
[91 nt withheld, positions 4972-5062]
G
[124 nt withheld, positions 5064-5187]
CAGGTGGCACTTTTCGGGGAAATGTGCGCGGAACCCCTATTTGTTTATTTTTCTAAATACATTCAAATAT
GTATCCGCTCATGAGACAATAACCCTGATAAATGCTTCAATAATATTGAAAAAGGAAGAGTCCTGAGGCG
GAAAGAACCAGCTGTGGAATGTGTGTCAGTTAGGGTGTGGAAAGTCCCCAGGCTCCCCAGCAGGCAGAAG
TATGCAAAGCATGCATCTCAATTAGTCAGCAACCAGGTGTGGAAAGTCCCCAGGCTCCCCAGCAGGCAGA
AGTATGCAAAGCATGCATCTCAATTAGTCAGCAACCATAGTCCCGCCCCTAACTCCGCCCATCCCGCCCC
TAACTCCGCCCAGTTCCGCCCATTCTCCGCCCCATGGCTGACTAATTTTTTTTATTTATGCAGAGGCCGA
GGCCGCCTCGGCCTCTGAGCTATTCCAGAAGTAGTGAGGAGGCTTTTTTGGAGGCCTAGGCTTTTGCAAA
GATCGATCAAGAGACAGGATGAGGATCGTTTCGCATGATTGAACAAGATGGATTGCACGCAGGTTCTCCG
GCCGCTTGGGTGGAGAGGCTATTCGGCTATGACTGGGCACAACAGACAATCGGCTGCTCTGATGCCGCCG
TGTTCCGGCTGTCAGCGCAGGGGCGCCCGGTTCTTTTTGTCAAGACCGACCTGTCCGGTGCCCTGAATGA
ACTGCAAGACGAGGCAGCGCGGCTATCGTGGCTGGCCACGACGGGCGTTCCTTGCGCAGCTGTGCTCGAC
GTTGTCACTGAAGCGGGAAGGGACTGGCTGCTATTGGGCGAAGTGCCGGGGCAGGATCTCCTGTCATCTC
ACCTTGCTCCTGCCGAGAAAGTATCCATCATGGCTGATGCAATGCGGCGGCTGCATACGCTTGATCCGGC
TACCTGCCCATTCGACCACCAAGCGAAACATCGCATCGAGCGAGCACGTACTCGGATGGAAGCCGGTCTT
GTCGATCAGGATGATCTGGACGAAGAGCATCAGGGGCTCGCGCCAGCCGAACTGTTCGCCAGGCTCAAGG
CGAGCATGCCCGACGGCGAGGATCTCGTCGTGACCCATGGCGATGCCTGCTTGCCGAATATCATGGTGGA
AAATGGCCGCTTTTCTGGATTCATCGACTGTGGCCGGCTGGGTGTGGCGGACCGCTATCAGGACATAGCG
TTGGCTACCCGTGATATTGCTGAAGAGCTTGGCGGCGAATGGGCTGACCGCTTCCTCGTGCTTTACGGTA
TCGCCGCTCCCGATTCGCAGCGCATCGCCTTCTATCGCCTTCTTGACGAGTTCTTCTGAGCGGGACTCTG
GGGTTCGAAATGACCGACCAAGCGACGCCCAACCTGCCATCACGAGATTTCGATTCCACCGCCGCCTTCT
ATGAAAGGTTGGGCTTCGGAATCGTTTTCCGGGACGCCGGCTGGATGATCCTCCAGCGCGGGGATCTCAT
GCTGGAGTTCTTCGCCCACCCTAGGGGGAGGCTAACTGAAACACGGAAGGAGACAATACCGGAAGGAACC
CGCGCTATGACGGCAATAAAAAGACAGAATAAAACGCACGGTGTTGGGTCGTTTGTTCATAAACGCGGGG
TTCGGTCCCAGGGCTGGCACTCTGTCGATACCCCACCGAGACCCCATTGGGGCCAATACGCCCGCGTTTC
TTCCTTTTCCCCACCCCACCCCCCAAGTTCGGGTGAAGGCCCAGGGCTCGCAGCCAACGTCGGGGCGGCA
GGCCCTGCCATAGCCTCAGGTTACTCATATATACTTTAGATTGATTTAAAACTTCATTTTTAATTTAAAA
GGATCTAGGTGAAGATCCTTTTTGATAATCTCATGACCAAAATCCCTTAACGTGAGTTTTCGTTCCACTG
AGCGTCAGACCCCGTAGAAAAGATCAAAGGATCTTCTTGAGATCCTTTTTTTCTGCGCGTAATCTGCTGC
TTGCAAACAAAAAAACCACCGCTACCAGCGGTGGTTTGTTTGCCGGATCAAGAGCTACCAACTCTTTTTC
CGAAGGTAACTGGCTTCAGCAGAGCGCAGATACCAAATACTGTTCTTCTAGTGTAGCCGTAGTTAGGCCA
CCACTTCAAGAACTCTGTAGCACCGCCTACATACCTCGCTCTGCTAATCCTGTTACCAGTGGCTGCTGCC
AGTGGCGATAAGTCGTGTCTTACCGGGTTGGACTCAAGACGATAGTTACCGGATAAGGCGCAGCGGTCGG
GCTGAACGGGGGGTTCGTGCACACAGCCCAGCTTGGAGCGAACGACCTACACCGAACTGAGATACCTACA
GCGTGAGCTATGAGAAAGCGCCACGCTTCCCGAAGGGAGAAAGGCGGACAGGTATCCGGTAAGCGGCAGG
GTCGGAACAGGAGAGCGCACGAGGGAGCTTCCAGGGGGAAACGCCTGGTATCTTTATAGTCCTGTCGGGT
TTCGCCACCTCTGACTTGAGCGTCGATTTTTGTGATGCTCGTCAGGGGGGCGGAGCCTATGGAAAAACGC
CAGCAACGCGGCCTTTTTACGGTTCCTGGCCTTTTGCTGGCCTTTTGCTCACATGTTCTTTCCTGCGTTA
TCCCCTGATTCTGTGGATAACCGTATTACCGCCATGCAT
