>Addgene plasmid #36190 | pEGFP.N1-HDAC6.delta Buz | addgene partial sequence | sequence record 46185 | EGFP-N 5'-CGTCGCCGTCCAGCTCGACCAG-3'
CTTGCTACCATGGTGGCGATGGATCCCATCTGGGGTGTAGTTCCCTGCACAGGTGAGGTTGGGGGGGTCT
GGTGGTCTGTGCTCGAGGCTAGAGGAGTTTGGATCAGCTCGGTGCCCCCTGGAGCCTCCTCTGACGTAGT
CTGGTCCAGTGTGGCTCCCTCCATGGCTGCCTCCGAGATGGTCTGGGCCAGTGTAGCTCCTCCTACAGCC
TCCTCTGAGGTAGTCTGGCCCAGCGTGGCTCCCCCAACAGCATCCTCTGAGGTGGTCTGGTCCAGAATGG
CTCCTCCCACAGTCTCCTCTGAGGTGGTCTGGTCCGGAGTGGCTCCCCCGACAGCCTCCTCTGAGGTGGT
CTGGCCCAGCATGGCTCCCCCAATGGCTGCCTCAGAAATGGTCTGGGCCAGAGTGGCTCCCCCTGTGGCT
GCCTCTGAGGGCTGGTCCTGAGTGAGGGCCACCACAGCTGTCTCTGAGTTAGTCTGGCCTGGAGTGGACT
CTTCCCCAAATGATGCCGAGGTGACTTTCCCCATGCCTGCTTCCAGAACCTTCTTTTCTCGTGTGGTCAT
CCGCTCAGCTAACCTAGGTTTGGCTGGTTGGGGTGCCTTCTTGGTGACCAACTTAGAACTGGAGGGTCCT
TCTCTGTCTTCTACCTTCATGACCCGTAAGCTGCGCCAGTATCTGCGATGGACTTGGATGGTCTCAGTGA
TTGAGGCCAGGGCCCCTGATAGTGGGGGCCGTGGCAGGGTCAGCAGGGGTGGTGGGTCTCCAAGGAGGGA
GCGAGTGCAGGCAGCCATGGACTCTGAGATGGATGTCAGGTTATAGCCACCCTCTAGGATAAGGATAATG
CGGCCACTGGCAAGGCC
